Addgene plasmid #64864: pLncEXP-lnc-BATE1
Purpose: Expresses the longest isoform of lnc-BATE1
Depositing lab: Lei Sun. Depositing organization: Duke-NUS Medical School. Publication: De Novo Reconstruction of Adipose Tissue Transcriptomes Reveals Long Non-coding RNA Regulators of Brown Adipocyte Development. Alvarez-Dominguez JR, Bai Z, Xu D, Yuan B, Lo KA, Yoon MJ, Lim YC, Knoll M, Slavov N, Chen S, Chen P, Lodish HF, Sun L. Cell Metab. 2015 May 5;21(5):764-76. doi: 10.1016/j.cmet.2015.04.003. Epub 2015 Apr 23. PubMed 25921091.
Backbone
  Vector backbone: pSIREN-RetroQZsGreen
  Backbone manufacturer: Clontech
  Backbone size w/o insert (bp): 6600
  Total vector size (bp): 6300
  Modifications to backbone: U6 promoter and partial sequence downstream ZsGreen was removed from the backbone. ZsGreen coding sequence was replaced by lnc-BATE1.
  Vector type: Retroviral
Growth in bacteria
  Bacterial resistance: Ampicillin, 100 μg/mL
  Growth temperature: 37°C
  Growth strain: DH5alpha
  Copy number: Unknown
Gene/Insert
  Gene/Insert name: lnc-BATE1
  gRNA/shRNA sequence: GCCTTCCTTTAGACTTGACCT
  Species: M. musculus (mouse)
  Promoter: CMV
  Cloning method: Restriction Enzyme; 5′ cloning site AgeI (not destroyed); 3′ cloning site XhoI (not destroyed)
  Sequencing primers: 5′ gagctggtttagtgaacggtca; 3′ cctacaggtggggtctttca
Terms and licenses: Academic/Nonprofit Terms; Industry Terms: Not Available to Industry
How to cite: pLncEXP-lnc-BATE1 was a gift from Lei Sun (Addgene plasmid # 64864 ; http://n2t.net/addgene:64864 ; RRID:Addgene_64864)
