[The description below was written by a language model from this plasmid's Addgene catalogue record.]
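Description:
pLncEXP-lnc-BATE1 is a retroviral expression plasmid built to overexpress a mouse long non-coding RNA, lnc-BATE1, in mammalian cells. It derives from the commercial pSIREN-RetroQ-ZsGreen backbone, a vector normally used to deliver shRNAs from a U6 promoter alongside a ZsGreen fluorescent marker. Here that architecture has been repurposed: the U6 promoter and part of the sequence downstream of ZsGreen were removed, and the ZsGreen coding sequence was replaced by the longest isoform of lnc-BATE1, cloned between AgeI and XhoI sites that both remain intact. The lncRNA is therefore transcribed from the CMV promoter that originally drove the reporter, which means the construct no longer carries a fluorescent marker for tracking transduced cells. The plasmid is propagated in standard E. coli cloning strains under ampicillin selection; its copy number is not recorded, and the record lists no mammalian selection marker.

As a retroviral vector, it is expected to be introduced into a packaging cell line so that the region between the long terminal repeats is packaged into virus particles and stably integrated into target cells, although no feature table is provided to confirm the individual viral elements. The total size is listed as about 6.3 kb, slightly smaller than the 6.6 kb parental backbone, consistent with the deletions described. The catalogue entry also lists a short gRNA/shRNA sequence, but with the U6 promoter removed and the stated purpose being expression, this field seems unrelated to the function of this construct. The associated study concerns lncRNA regulators of brown adipocyte development, so the plasmid suits gain-of-function or rescue experiments in that context.
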