>Addgene plasmid #64864 | pLncEXP-lnc-BATE1 | depositor partial sequence | sequence record 109822 | pLncEXP-F
GGCTGTCGCTCGGTATTTCAACTTCTGCCAGAACACGCGTCTATAGGGAGCTGGACCTTGGGGATGAGGC
CATGTGTCTGGGAAGAGGCCTGGTTTGTGTCCTTGGCTTTGACCACTCTCAGTCTGAAGGCCTTGGCTTC
TTGTCTTCCGCAGTAGAACATAGATTCTTTAAGGGGTGGCCAAGCCTTCCTTTAGACTTGACCTGTGCCT
TGTTCCATCTGACACGGGAGGGTTTTCCTTTCACCAACTGGTATTTTTATAACCTTTGCCGGGCCAGGCC
TAGAAGCAGAGGCCCAAAGTTCCATTTTCAGAGTGACTGAAGGTCAATACCTTGGCAGTGAGGAGCAGCA
GCCGTGTAGCTACCAGCAAGGCCTTCACAGATGACAAGAATCCACACTCGGAAAGCTAAGCATAAACAGA
AGACACCCAGCAACACACACATACCTTGGCTGTCAACTGCAAGAGAAGGTTGTAGGACCGGAAACATTGA
CAATGAAATGAAGAATTGAAGGACCTCATCCACAGGACTCTGGACTATGAACTTTTTGGACAACGACATG
GTGTTATAATGTCTGGAGGCGGTACATGCCTCTGGTCTTTGGCTTATGACACGTGCCACTGCCTACTTTT
GTACTTCACTGAGGACCCTGTGATTGTCTGGAGCAAAGGAGGGCAGCTAGATGACACTGAGAGAGGATCT
CACCCAAGGGTCTTTCTCTACATGGGCAACCATCTCTTCTCAGCCCGCTCAGCATCACCTTCTAAAACAG
CTTCAGAGAGACATAACTTCTACTCAAGGATCTCAGACTTTTTTGTTGCTATTGATCTTTACAATGTTCC
CCAGATCCAGGGAGGAGAGAATTAAAGATCCTATCATAACTCCTCGAGATATCAGTGGTCCAGGCTCTAG
TTTTGACTCAACAATATCACCAGCTGAAGCCTATAGAGTACGAGCCATAGATAAAATAAAAGATTTTATT
TAGTCTCCAGAAAAAGGGGGGAATGAAAGACCCCACCTGTAGGTTTGGCAAGCTAGCTTAAGTAACGCCA
TTTTGCAAGGCATGGAAAAATACATAACTGAGAATAGAGAAGTTCAGATCAAGGTCAGGAACAAATGGAA
CAGGGTCGACCCTAGAGAACCATCAAATGTTTCCAGGGTGCCCCAAGGACCTGAAATGACCCTGTGCCTT
ATT
