>Addgene plasmid #64864 | pLncEXP-lnc-BATE1 | addgene partial sequence | sequence record 112520 | LNCX-3 5'-ACCTACAGGTGGGGTCTTTCATTCCC-3'
CTTTTATTTTATCTATGGCTCGTACTCTATAGGCTTCAGCTGGTGATATTGTTGAGTCAAAACTAGAGCC
TGGACCACTGATATCTCGAGGAGTTATGATAGGATCTTTAATTCTCTCCTCCCTGGATCTGGGGAACATT
GTAAAGATCAATAGCAACAAAAAAGTCTGAGATCCTTGAGTAGAAGTTATGTCTCTCTGAAGCTGTTTTA
GAAGGTGATGCTGAGCGGGCTGAGAAGAGATGGTTGCCCATGTAGAGAAAGACCCTTGGGTGAGATCCTC
TCTCAGTGTCATCTAGCTGCCCTCCTTTGCTCCAGACAATCACAGGGTCCTCAGTGAAGTACAAAAGTAG
GCAGTGGCACGTGTCATAAGCCAAAGACCAGAGGCATGTACCGCCTCCAGACATTATAACACCATGTCGT
TGTCCAAAAAGTTCATAGTCCAGAGTCCTGTGGATGAGGTCCTTCAATTCTTCATTTCATTGTCAATGTT
TCCGGTCCTACAACCTTCTCTTGCAGTTGACAGCCAAGGTATGTGTGTGTTGCTGGGTGTCTTCTGTTTA
TGCTTAGCTTTCCGAGTGTGGATTCTTGTCATCTGTGAAGGCCTTGCTGGTAGCTACACGGCTGCTGCTC
CTCACTGCCAAGGTATTGACCTTCAGTCACTCTGAAAATGGAACTTTGGGCCTCTGCTTCTAGGCCTGGC
CCGGCAAAGGTTATAAAAATACCAGTTGGTGAAAGGAAAACCCTCCCGTGTCAGATGGAACAAGGCACAG
GTCAAGTCTAAAGGAAGGCTTGGCCACCCCTTAAAGAATCTATGTTCTACTGCGGAAGACAAGAAGCCAA
GGCCTTCAGACTGAGAGTGGTCAAAGCCAAGGACACAAACCAGGCCTCTTCCCAGACACATGGCCTCATC
CCCAAGGTCCAGCTCCCTATAGACGCGTGTTCTGGCAGAAGTTTGAAATACCG
